Addgene plasmid #173496: pPiggyBacATCC LacZ GCTT loxAttP
Purpose: (Empty Backbone) piggyBac insect transgenesis destination vector for Golden Gate Cloning assemblies
Depositing lab: Eric Marois. Depositing organization: CNRS UPR 9022, INSERM U1257, Réponse immunitaire chez le moustique anophèle vecteur du paludisme. Publication: Transgenic expression of Nix converts genetic females into males and allows automated sex sorting in Aedes albopictus. Lutrat C, Olmo RP, Baldet T, Bouyer J, Marois E. Commun Biol. 2022 Mar 7;5(1):210. doi: 10.1038/s42003-022-03165-7. PubMed 35256751.
Backbone
  Vector backbone: pDONR221 P4r-P3r
  Backbone manufacturer: Invitrogen
  Backbone size (bp): 2200
  Modifications to backbone: addition of piggyBac transposon 5' and 3' terminal repeats flanking: - one attP docking site from phage PhiC31 - a loxP cassette encompassing LacZ (for blue white selection), LacZ is flanked by two BsaI sites for Golden Gate Cloning.
  Vector type: Insect Expression
Growth in bacteria
  Bacterial resistance: Kanamycin, 50 μg/mL
  Growth temperature: 37°C
  Growth strain: DH5alpha
  Copy number: High Copy
Gene/Insert
  Sequencing primers: 5′ M13R; 3′ M13F
Terms and licenses: Academic/Nonprofit Terms; Industry Terms: Not Available to Industry
Depositor comments: Golden Gate assemble your genes of interest using the type IIs BsaI (or Eco31I) restriction enzyme, which generates a TAGG-5' overhang on one side, and a 5'-GCTT overhang on the other side of the vector. In our protocols these overhangs are termed: ATCC, GCTT (only considering the upper DNA strand for simplicity).
How to cite: pPiggyBacATCC LacZ GCTT loxAttP was a gift from Eric Marois (Addgene plasmid # 173496 ; http://n2t.net/addgene:173496 ; RRID:Addgene_173496)
