[The description below was written by a language model from this plasmid's Addgene catalogue record and pLannotate feature annotations shown in this document.]
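Description:
pPiggyBacATCC LacZ GCTT loxAttP is an empty destination vector for building piggyBac transposon constructs for insect transgenesis by Golden Gate assembly. It is derived from the Invitrogen pDONR221 P4r-P3r backbone and is maintained in E. coli as a high-copy plasmid through a ColE1/pUC-type origin, with selection by a kanamycin resistance gene (aminoglycoside phosphotransferase). The sequenced record is about 4.2 kb. The rrnB T1/T2 terminators are consistent with the pDONR backbone, and short lacI, lacZα and lambda fragments are small annotation hits with no stated function.

According to the depositor, piggyBac 5' and 3' terminal repeats were added to flank the cargo region; these repeats are not called in the automated feature table, which does detect the other cargo elements. Inside the transposon lies a phage φC31 attP site, which can serve as a docking site for later integrase-mediated insertion at the same genomic locus once the transposon has been integrated. Next to it, two loxP sites bracket a pBluescript-derived lacZα cassette (CAP site, lac promoter and operator, T3 and T7 promoters, multiple cloning site, lacZα fragment and an f1 origin). This cassette is flanked by two BsaI sites, so digestion with BsaI or Eco31I releases it and leaves overhangs that the depositor names ATCC and GCTT by upper-strand convention. Assembled modules replace lacZα, allowing blue-white screening for recombinant clones. Because the loxP sites lie outside the cloning position, the assembled cargo should end up floxed and in principle removable by Cre. The vector carries no insect promoter, marker or gene of its own; these are supplied by the user's assembly. The associated publication used transgenic approaches in Aedes albopictus mosquitoes.
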