Features (pLannotate 1.2.2; 18 found; start..end, strand, type, name):
    427..526     -  protein_bind   phage φC31 attP: attachment site of phage φC31 phage φC31 integrase
    602..635     +  protein_bind   loxP: Cre-mediated recombination occurs in the 8-bp core sequence (GCATACAT). Cre recombinase
    663..684     +  protein_bind   CAP binding site: CAP binding activates transcription in the presence of cAMP. E. coli catabolite activator protein
    699..729     +  promoter       lac promoter: promoter for the E. coli lac operon
    737..753     +  protein_bind   lac operator: The lac repressor binds to the lac operator to inhibit transcription in E. coli. This inhibition can be relieved by adding lactose or isopropyl-β-D-thiogalactopyranoside (IPTG). lac repressor encoded by lacI
    798..816     +  promoter       T3 promoter: promoter for bacteriophage T3 RNA polymerase
    829..936     +  misc_feature   MCS: pBluescript multiple cloning site
    945..963     -  promoter       T7 promoter: promoter for bacteriophage T7 RNA polymerase
    971..1126    +  CDS            lacZα (fragment): LacZα fragment of β-galactosidase; lacZ fragment
   1131..1489    +  rep_origin     f1 ori (sequence partly withheld): f1 bacteriophage origin of replication; arrow indicates direction of (+) strand synthesis
   1580..1613    +  protein_bind   loxP: Cre-mediated recombination occurs in the 8-bp core sequence (GCATACAT). Cre recombinase
   1870..1989    -  CDS            B (fragment): PORTL_LAMBD - Experimental evidence at protein level: Swiss-Prot protein existence level 1. Forms the portal vertex of the capsid (PubMed:6228056, PubMed:6232391). This portal plays critical roles in head assembly, genome packaging, neck/tail attachment, and genome ejection (Probable). The portal protein multimerizes as a single ring-shaped homododecamer arranged around a central channel (PubMed:6232391). Binds to the terminase subunits to form the packaging machine (PubMed:7799432). From Escherichia phage lambda (Bacteriophage lambda).
   1991..2010    +  CDS            lacZα (fragment): LacZα fragment of β-galactosidase; lacZ fragment
   2041..2082    +  terminator     rrnB T1 terminator (fragment): Escherichia coli rrnB; transcription terminator T1 from the E. coli rrnB gene
   2174..2201    +  terminator     rrnB T2 terminator: transcription terminator T2 from the E. coli rrnB gene
   2256..2348    -  CDS            lacI (fragment): lac repressor; lacI; The lac repressor binds to the lac operator to inhibit transcription in E. coli. This inhibition can be relieved by adding lactose or isopropyl-β-D-thiogalactopyranoside (IPTG).
   2531..3119    -  rep_origin     ori: high-copy-number ColE1/pMB1/pBR322/pUC origin of replication
   3266..4075    -  CDS            KanR: aminoglycoside phosphotransferase; aph(3')-Ia; confers resistance to kanamycin in bacteria or G418 (Geneticin®) in eukaryotes
>Addgene plasmid #173496 | pPiggyBacATCC LacZ GCTT loxAttP | addgene full sequence | sequence record 342935 | Addgene NGS Result
TGCCAGGAAACAGCTATGACCATGTAATACGACGATATGATCCTGATGCAGCTAGATTAACCCTAGAAAG
ATAGTCTGCGTAAAATTGACGCATGCATTCTTGAAATATTGCTCTCTCTTTCTAAATAGCGCGAATCCGT
CGCTGTGCATTTAGGACATCTCAGTCGCCGCTTGGAGCTCCCGTGAGGCGTGCTTGTCAATGCGGTAAGT
GTCACTGATTTTGAACTATAACGACCGCGTGAGTCAAAATGACGCATGATTATCTTTTACGTGACTTTTA
AGATTTAACTCATACGATAATTATATTGTTATTTCATGTTCTACTTACGTGATAACTTATTATATATATA
TTTTCTTGTTATAGATTAGATCGCGCTCGCGCGACTGACGGTCGTAAGCACCCGCGTACGTGTCCACCCC
GGTCACAACCCCTTGTGTCATGTCGGCGACCCTACGCCCCCAACTGAGAGAACTCAAAGGTTACCCCAGT
TGGGGCACTACTCCCGAAAACCGCTTCTGACCTGGGAAAACGTGAAGCCCCGGGGCATCCGCTGAGGGTT
GCCGCCGGGGCTTCGGTGTGTCCGTCAGTACTGCAGGTACCATAACTTCGTATAGCATACATTATACGAA
GTTATACCGGATCCAGAGACCCGCAACGCAATTAATGTGAGTTAGCTCACTCATTAGGCACCCCAGGCTT
TACACTTTATGCTTCCGGCTCGTATGTTGTGTGGAATTGTGAGCGGATAACAATTTCACACAGGAAACAG
CTATGACCATGATTACGCCAAGCGCGCAATTAACCCTCACTAAAGGGAACAAAAGCTGGAGCTCCACCGC
GGTGGCGGCCGCTCTAGAACTAGTGGATCCCCCGGGCTGCAGGAATTCGATATCAAGCTTATCGATACCG
TCGACCTCGAGGGGGGGCCCGGTACCCAATTCGCCCTATAGTGAGTCGTATTACGCGCGCTCACTGGCCG
TCGTTTTACAACGTCGTGACTGGGAAAACCCTGGCGTTACCCAACTTAATCGCCTTGCAGCACATCCCCC
TTTCGCCAGCTGGCGTAATAGCGAAGAGGCCCGCACCGATCGCCCTTCCCAACAGTTGCGCAGCCTGAAT
GGCGAATGGG
[124 nt withheld, positions 1131-1254]
C
[91 nt withheld, positions 1256-1346]
A
[49 nt withheld, positions 1348-1396]
CCTTTGACGTTGGAGTCCACGTTCTTT
[37 nt withheld, positions 1424-1460]
ACCCTATCTCGGTCTATTCTTTTGATTTATAAGGGATTTTGCCTATTTCGGCCTATTGGTTAAAAAATGA
GCTGATTTAACAAAAATTTAACGCGGGTCTCCGCTTGTAATTCGTCGACATAACTTCGTATAGCATACAT
TATACGAAGTTATGAGCTCAATTCGATAAAAGTTTTGTTACTTTATAGAAGAAATTTTGAGTTTTTGTTT
TTTTTAATAAATAAATAAACATAAATAAATTGTTTGTTGAATTTATTATTAGTATGTAAGTGTAAATATA
ATAAAACTTAATATCTATTCAAATTAATAAATAAACCTCGATATACAGACCGATAAAACACATGCGTCAA
TTTTACGCATGATTATCTTTAACGTACGTCACAATATGATTATCTTTCTAGGGTTAATCTAGCTGCGTGT
TCTGCAGCGTGTCGAGCATCTTCATCTGCTCCATCACGCTGTAAAACACATTTGCACCGCGAGTCTGCCC
GTCCTCCACGGGTTCAAAAACGTGAATGAACGAGGCGCGCTCACTGGCCGTCGTTTTACAGGGGATGTCT
TCATATATATGAAGACTCCCATCTGTTGTTTGTCGGTGAACGCTCTCCTGAGTAGGACAAATCCGCCGGG
AGCGGATTTGAACGTTGTGAAGCAACGGCCCGGAGGGTGGCGGGCAGGACGCCCGCCATAAACTGCCAGG
CATCAAACTAAGCAGAAGGCCATCCTGACGGATGGCCTTTTTGCGTTTCTACAAACTCTTCCTGGCTAGC
GGTACGCGTATTAATTGCGTTGCGCTCACTGCCCGCTTTCCAGTCGGGAAACCTGTCGTGCCAGCTGCAT
TAATGAATCGGCCAACGCGCGGGGAGAGGCGGTTTGCGTATTGGGCGCTCTTCCGCTTCCTCGCTCACTG
ACTCGCTGCGCTCGGTCGTTCGGCTGCGGCGAGCGGTATCAGCTCACTCAAAGGCGGTAATACGGTTATC
CACAGAATCAGGGGATAACGCAGGAAAGAACATGTGAGCAAAAGGCCAGCAAAAGGCCAGGAACCGTAAA
AAGGCCGCGTTGCTGGCGTTTTTCCATAGGCTCCGCCCCCCTGACGAGCATCACAAAAATCGACGCTCAA
GTCAGAGGTGGCGAAACCCGACAGGACTATAAAGATACCAGGCGTTTCCCCCTGGAAGCTCCCTCGTGCG
CTCTCCTGTTCCGACCCTGCCGCTTACCGGATACCTGTCCGCCTTTCTCCCTTCGGGAAGCGTGGCGCTT
TCTCATAGCTCACGCTGTAGGTATCTCAGTTCGGTGTAGGTCGTTCGCTCCAAGCTGGGCTGTGTGCACG
AACCCCCCGTTCAGCCCGACCGCTGCGCCTTATCCGGTAACTATCGTCTTGAGTCCAACCCGGTAAGACA
CGACTTATCGCCACTGGCAGCAGCCACTGGTAACAGGATTAGCAGAGCGAGGTATGTAGGCGGTGCTACA
GAGTTCTTGAAGTGGTGGCCTAACTACGGCTACACTAGAAGAACAGTATTTGGTATCTGCGCTCTGCTGA
AGCCAGTTACCTTCGGAAAAAGAGTTGGTAGCTCTTGATCCGGCAAACAAACCACCGCTGGTAGCGGTGG
TTTTTTTGTTTGCAAGCAGCAGATTACGCGCAGAAAAAAAGGATCTCAAGAAGATCCTTTGATCTTTTCT
ACGGGGTCTGACGCTCAGTGGAACGACGCGTAACTCACGTTAAGGGATTTTGGTCATGAGCTTGCGCCGT
CCCGTCAAGTCAGCGTAATGCTCTGCCAGTGTTACAACCAATTAACCAATTCTGATTAGAAAAACTCATC
GAGCATCAAATGAAACTGCAATTTATTCATATCAGGATTATCAATACCATATTTTTGAAAAAGCCGTTTC
TGTAATGAAGGAGAAAACTCACCGAGGCAGTTCCATAGGATGGCAAGATCCTGGTATCGGTCTGCGATTC
CGACTCGTCCAACATCAATACAACCTATTAATTTCCCCTCGTCAAAAATAAGGTTATCAAGTGAGAAATC
ACCATGAGTGACGACTGAATCCGGTGAGAATGGCAAAAGTTTATGCATTTCTTTCCAGACTTGTTCAACA
GGCCAGCCATTACGCTCGTCATCAAAATCACTCGCATCAACCAAACCGTTATTCATTCGTGATTGCGCCT
GAGCGAGACGAAATACGCGATCGCTGTTAAAAGGACAATTACAAACAGGAATCGAATGCAACCGGCGCAG
GAACACTGCCAGCGCATCAACAATATTTTCACCTGAATCAGGATATTCTTCTAATACCTGGAATGCTGTT
TTTCCGGGGATCGCAGTGGTGAGTAACCATGCATCATCAGGAGTACGGATAAAATGCTTGATGGTCGGAA
GAGGCATAAATTCCGTCAGCCAGTTTAGTCTGACCATCTCATCTGTAACATCATTGGCAACGCTACCTTT
GCCATGTTTCAGAAACAACTCTGGCGCATCGGGCTTCCCATACAAGCGATAGATTGTCGCACCTGATTGC
CCGACATTATCGCGAGCCCATTTATACCCATATAAATCAGCATCCATGTTGGAATTTAATCGCGGCCTCG
ACGTTTCCCGTTGAATATGGCTCATAACACCCCTTGTATTACTGTTTATGTAAGCAGACAGTTTTATTGT
TCATGATGATATATTTTTATCTTGTGCAATGTAACATCAGAGATTTTGAGACACGGGCCAGAGC
